Addgene plasmid #149463: pKCyR5
Purpose: Broad-Host range expression vector, RK2 and pUC origin, CymR(AM) repressor, PCymRC promoter, mRFP, Gentamicin Resistance Marker.
Depositing lab: Christopher Reisch. Depositing organization: University of Florida. Publication: A plasmid toolbox for controlled gene expression across the Proteobacteria. Schuster LA, Reisch CR. Nucleic Acids Res. 2021 Jun 14. pii: 6298615. doi: 10.1093/nar/gkab496. PubMed 34125913.
Backbone
  Vector backbone: Unspecified
  Vector type: Bacterial Expression, Synthetic Biology
Growth in bacteria
  Bacterial resistance: Gentamicin, 10 μg/mL
  Growth temperature: 37°C
  Growth strain: DH5alpha
  Copy number: High Copy
Gene/Insert
  Gene/Insert name: CymR(AM)-mRFP
  Species: Synthetic
  Promoter: PCymRC
  Cloning method: Ligation Independent Cloning
Resource information
  A portion of this plasmid was derived from a plasmid made by: sAJM.1506 was received from Addgene from a deposit by Christopher Voight (Addgene plasmid # 108254)
Terms and licenses: Academic/Nonprofit Terms; Industry Terms: Not Available to Industry
How to cite: pKCyR5 was a gift from Christopher Reisch (Addgene plasmid # 149463 ; http://n2t.net/addgene:149463 ; RRID:Addgene_149463)
