[The description below was written by a language model from this plasmid's Addgene catalogue record and pLannotate feature annotations shown in this document.]
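Description:
pKCyR5 is a 7.1 kb broad-host-range bacterial expression vector from a plasmid toolbox built for controlled gene expression across the Proteobacteria. It carries two replication systems. The first is the IncP/RK2 oriV together with trfA, whose product binds and activates oriV and allows maintenance in diverse Gram-negative hosts. The second is a high-copy ColE1/pUC-type origin that supports high-copy propagation in E. coli cloning strains. An IncP oriT with the adjacent traJ gene (plus a traI remnant) should allow conjugative mobilisation when the remaining transfer functions are supplied in trans. Selection is by gentamicin, using the aacC1 acetyltransferase gene located downstream of a class 1 integron Pc promoter. The catalogue entry does not name a parental backbone. The short annotated fragments of tetR, bla, CmR, lacZα, lacI and an M13 origin look like nonfunctional leftovers from construction rather than working parts.

The payload is a cumate-type inducible switch driving a red fluorescent reporter. The CymR(AM) repressor, a variant of the Pseudomonas putida cym/cmt operon regulator derived in part from a previously deposited sensor strain, is encoded on the reverse strand next to a partial lacI promoter annotation. Facing the other way, the PCymRC promoter contains two CuO operator sites that CymR binds to block transcription; the inducer releases this repression. Between the promoter and the mRFP1 coding sequence lies the sTRSV hammerhead ribozyme, an insulator that cleaves the 5′ leader so that translation is less affected by promoter context. With mRFP1 as the output, the plasmid can be used to characterise induction behaviour in different hosts, and as a template in which the reporter could be replaced by a gene of interest.
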