Features (pLannotate 1.2.2; 21 found; start..end, strand, type, name):
     77..229     -  CDS            tetR (fragment): TETR1_ECOLX - Experimental evidence at protein level: Swiss-Prot protein existence level 1. TetR is the repressor of the tetracycline resistance element; its N-terminal region forms a helix-turn-helix structure and binds DNA. Binding of tetracycline to TetR reduces the repressor affinity for the tetracycline resistance gene (tetA) promoter operator sites. From Escherichia coli.
    249..1397    -  CDS            trfA: trans-acting replication protein that binds to and activates oriV
   1527..1631    -  CDS            traI (fragment): TRAI6_ECOLX - Experimental evidence at protein level: Swiss-Prot protein existence level 1. The initiation process of transfer DNA synthesis requires the interaction of at least three plasmid-specific components (TraH, I, and J) at the transfer origin resulting in the assembly of a specialised nucleoprotein complex - the relaxosome. Site- and strand-specific cleavage at the transfer origin is dependent on TraI and TraJ. From Escherichia coli.
   1669..2040    -  CDS            traJ: oriT-recognizing protein; traJ
   2073..2182    -  oriT           oriT: incP origin of transfer
   2328..3036    +  rep_origin     oriV: incP origin of replication
   3044..3257    +  CDS            bla(M) (fragment): β-lactamase lacking the signal sequence; bla(M); allows cytosolic expression of β-lactamase
   3429..4017    +  rep_origin     ori: high-copy-number ColE1/pMB1/pBR322/pUC origin of replication
   4101..4132    -  CDS            CmR (fragment): chloramphenicol acetyltransferase confers resistance to chloramphenicol
   4132..4209    +  rep_origin     M13 ori (fragment): M13 bacteriophage origin of replication; arrow indicates direction of (+) strand synthesis
   4213..4368    -  CDS            lacZα (fragment): LacZα fragment of β-galactosidase; lacZ fragment
   4372..4980    -  CDS            cymR: CYMR_PSEPU - Experimental evidence at transcript level: Swiss-Prot protein existence level 2. Involved in the repression of the cym and cmt operons which are responsible of the p-cymene degradation. From Pseudomonas putida (Arthrobacter siderocapsulatus).
   5019..5064    -  promoter       lacI promoter (fragment): lacI
   5169..5196    +  protein_bind   CuO: CymR-binding P2 operator sequence from the p-cmt operon of Pseudomonas putida (Mullick et al., 2006) CymR
   5227..5254    +  protein_bind   CuO: CymR-binding P2 operator sequence from the p-cmt operon of Pseudomonas putida (Mullick et al., 2006) CymR
   5258..5307    +  misc_RNA       sTRSV HHRz: hammerhead ribozyme from the tobacco ringspot virus satellite RNA (Khvorova et al., 2003)
   5370..6044    +  CDS            mRFP1: mRFP1 is a basic (constitutively fluorescent) red fluorescent protein published in 2002, derived from Discosoma sp.. It is reported to be a somewhat slowly-maturing monomer with low acid sensitivity.
   6075..6159    -  CDS            lacI (fragment): lac repressor; lacI; The lac repressor binds to the lac operator to inhibit transcription in E. coli. This inhibition can be relieved by adding lactose or isopropyl-β-D-thiogalactopyranoside (IPTG).
   6170..6286    -  CDS            CmR (fragment): chloramphenicol acetyltransferase; cat; confers resistance to chloramphenicol
   6324..6352    +  promoter       Pc promoter: intI1 (promoter lies within the coding sequence); class 1 integron promoter
   6541..7074    +  CDS            GmR: gentamycin acetyltransferase; aacC1; confers resistance to gentamycin
>Addgene plasmid #149463 | pKCyR5 | addgene full sequence | sequence record 311922 | Addgene NGS Result
GGTGGCACTTTTCGGGGATCGTGGAAACGATAGGCCTATGCCATGCGGGTCAAGGCGACTTCCGGCAAGC
TATACGCGCCCTAGAATTGTCAATTTTAATCCTCTGTTTATCGGCAGTTCGTAGAGCGCGCCGTGCGTCC
CGAGCGATACTGAGCGAAGCAAGTGCGTCGAGCAGTGCCCGCTTGTTCCTGAAATGCCAGTAAAGCGCTG
GCTGCTGAACCCCCAGCCGGAACTGACCCCACAAGGCCCTAGCGTTTGCAATGCACCAGGTCATCATTGA
CCCAGGCGTGTTCCACCAGGCCGCTGCCTCGCAACTCTTCGCAGGCTTCGCCGACCTGCTCGCGCCACTT
CTTCACGCGGGTGGAATCCGATCCGCACATGAGGCGGAAGGTTTCCAGCTTGAGCGGGTACGGCTCCCGG
TGCGAGCTGAAATAGTCGAACATCCGTCGGGCCGTCGGCGACAGCTTGCGGTACTTCTCCCATATGAATT
TCGTGTAGTGGTCGCCAGCAAACAGCACGACGATTTCCTCGTCGATCAGGACCTGGCAACGGGACGTTTT
CTTGCCACGGTCCAGGACGCGGAAGCGGTGCAGCAGCGACACCGATTCCAGGTGCCCAACGCGGTCGGAC
GTGAAGCCCATCGCCGTCGCCTGTAGGCGCGACAGGCATTCCTCGGCCTTCGTGTAATACCGGCCATTGA
TCGACCAGCCCAGGTCCTGGCAAAGCTCGTAGAACGTGAAGGTGATCGGCTCGCCGATAGGGGTGCGCTT
CGCGTACTCCAACACCTGCTGCCACACCAGTTCGTCATCGTCGGCCCGCAGCTCGACGCCGGTGTAGGTG
ATCTTCACGTCCTTGTTGACGTGGAAAATGACCTTGTTTTGCAGCGCCTCGCGCGGGATTTTCTTGTTGC
GCGTGGTGAACAGGGCAGAGCGGGCCGTGTCGTTTGGCATCGCTCGCATCGTGTCCGGCCACGGCGCAAT
ATCGAACAAGGAAAGCTGCATTTCCTTGATCTGCTGCTTCGTGTGTTTCAGCAACGCGGCCTGCTTGGCC
TCGCTGACCTGTTTTGCCAGGTCCTCGCCGGCGGTTTTTCGCTTCTTGGTCGTCATAGTTCCTCGCGTGT
CGATGGTCATCGACTTCGCCAAACCTGCCGCCTCCTGTTCGAGACGACGCGAACGCTCCACGGCGGCCGA
TGGCGCGGGCAGGGCAGGGGGAGCCAGTTGCACGCTGTCGCGCTCGATCTTGGCCGTAGCTTGCTGGACC
ATCGAGCCGACGGACTGGAAGGTTTCGCGGGGCGCACGCATGACGGTGCGGCTTGCGATGGTTTCGGCAT
CCTCGGCGGAAAACCCCGCGTCGATCAGTTCTTGCCTGTATGCCTTCCGGTCAAACGTCCGATTCATTCA
CCCTCCTTGCGGGATTGCCCCGACTCACGCCGGGGCAATGTGCCCTTATTCCTGATTTGACCCGCCTGGT
GCCTTGGTGTCCAGATAATCCACCTTATCGGCAATGAAGTCGGTCCCGTAGACCGTCTGGCCGTCCTTCT
CGTACTTGGTATTCCGAATCTTGCCCTGCACGAATACCAGCTCCGCGAAGTCGCTCTTCTTGATGGAGCG
CATGGGGACGTGCTTGGCAATCACGCGCACCCCCCGGCCGTTTTAGCGGCTAAAAAAGTCATGGCTCTGC
CCTCGGGCGGACCACGCCCATCATGACCTTGCCAAGCTCGTCCTGCTTCTCTTCGATCTTCGCCAGCAGG
GCGAGGATCGTGGCATCACCGAACCGCGCCGTGCGCGGGTCGTCGGTGAGCCAGAGTTTCAGCAGGCCGC
CCAGGCGGCCCAGGTCGCCATTGATGCGGGCCAGCTCGCGGACGTGCTCATAGTCCACGACGCCCGTGAT
TTTGTAGCCCTGGCCGACGGCCAGCAGGTAGGCCTACAGGCTCATGCCGGCCGCCGCCGCCTTTTCCTCA
ATCGCTCTTCGTTCGTCTGGAAGGCAGTACACCTTGATAGGTGGGCTGCCCTTCCTGGTTGGCTTGGTTT
CATCAGCCATCCGCTTGCCCTCATCTGTTACGCCGGCGGTAGCCGGCCAGCCTCGCAGAGCAGGATTCCC
GTTGAGCACCGCCAGGTGCGAATAAGGGACAGTGAAGAAGGAACACCCGCTCGCGGGTGGGCCTACTTCA
CCTATCCTGCCCGGCTGACGCCGTTGGATACACCAAGGAAAGTCTACACGAACCCTTTGGCAAAATCCTG
TATATCGTGCGAAAAAGGATGGATATACCGAAAAAATCGCTATAATGACCCCGAAGCAGGGTTATGCAGC
GGAAAAGATCCGTCGACCCTTTCCGACGCTCACCGGGCTGGTTGCCCTCGCCGCTGGGCTGGCGGCCGTC
TATGGCCCTGCAAACGCGCCAGAAACGCCGTCGAAGCCGTGTGCGAGACACCGCGGCCGCCGGCGTTGTG
GATACCTCGCGGAAAACTTGGCCCTCACTGACAGATGAGGGGCGGACGTTGACACTTGAGGGGCCGACTC
ACCCGGCGCGGCGTTGACAGATGAGGGGCAGGCTCGATTTCGGCCGGCGACGTGGAGCTGGCCAGCCTCG
CAAATCGGCGAAAACGCCTGATTTTACGCGAGTTTCCCACAGATGATGTGGACAAGCCTGGGGATAAGTG
CCCTGCGGTATTGACACTTGAGGGGCGCGACTACTGACAGATGAGGGGCGCGATCCTTGACACTTGAGGG
GCAGAGTGCTGACAGATGAGGGGCGCACATATTGACATTTGAGGGGCTGTCCACAGGCAGAAAATCCAGC
ATTTGCAAGGGTTTCCGCCAGTTTTTCGGCCACCGCTAACCTGTCTTTTAACCTGCTTTTAAACCAATAT
TTATAAACCTTGTTTTTAACCAGGGCTGCGCCCTGTGCGCGTGACCGCGCACGCCGAAGGGGGGTGCCCC
CCCTTCTCGAACCCTCCCGGCCCGCTAACGCGGGCCTCCCATCCCCCCAGGGGCTGCGCCCCTCGGCCGC
GAACGGCCTCACCCCAAAAATGGCAGCCAAGCTGACCACTTCTGCGCTCGGCCCTTCCGGCTGGCTGGTT
TATTGCTGATAAATCTGGAGCCGGTGAGCGTGGGTCTCGCGGTATCATTGCAGCACTGGGGCCAGATGGT
AAGCCCTCCCGTATCGTAGTTATCTACACGACGGGGAGTCAGGCAACTATGGATGAACGAAATAGACAGA
TCGCTGAGATAGGTGCCTCACTGATTAAGCATTGGTAACTGTCAGACCAAGTTTACTCATATATACTTTA
GATTGATTTAAAACTTCATTTTTAATTTAAAAGGATCTAGGTGAAGATCCTTTTTGATAATCTCATGACC
AAAATCCCTTAACGTGAGTTTTCGTTCCACTGAGCGTCAGACCCCGTAGAAAAGATCAAAGGATCTTCTT
GAGATCCTTTTTTTCTGCGCGTAATCTGCTGCTTGCAAACAAAAAAACCACCGCTACCAGCGGTGGTTTG
TTTGCCGGATCAAGAGCTACCAACTCTTTTTCCGAAGGTAACTGGCTTCAGCAGAGCGCAGATACCAAAT
ACTGTTCTTCTAGTGTAGCCGTAGTTAGGCCACCACTTCAAGAACTCTGTAGCACCGCCTACATACCTCG
CTCTGCTAATCCTGTTACCAGTGGCTGCTGCCAGTGGCGATAAGTCGTGTCTTACCGGGTTGGACTCAAG
ACGATAGTTACCGGATAAGGCGCAGCGGTCGGGCTGAACGGGGGGTTCGTGCACACAGCCCAGCTTGGAG
CGAACGACCTACACCGAACTGAGATACCTACAGCGTGAGCTATGAGAAAGCGCCACGCTTCCCGAAGGGA
GAAAGGCGGACAGGTATCCGGTAAGCGGCAGGGTCGGAACAGGAGAGCGCACGAGGGAGCTTCCAGGGGG
AAACGCCTGGTATCTTTATAGTCCTGTCGGGTTTCGCCACCTCTGACTTGAGCGTCGATTTTTGTGATGC
TCGTCAGGGGGGCGGAGCCTATGGAAAAACGCCAGCAACGCGGCCTTTTTACGGTTCCTGGCCTTTTGCT
GGCCTTTTCGTTTAAGGGCACCAATAACTGCCTTAAAAAAATTACGCCCCGCCCTGCCACTCATCGCAGT
ACGGCCTATTGGTTAAAAAATGAGCTGATTTAACAAAAATTTAACGCGAATTTTAACAAAATATTAACGC
TTACAATTTCCATTCGCCATTCAGGCTGCGCAACTGTTGGGAAGGGCGATCGGTGCGGGCCTCTTCGCTA
TTACGCCAGCTGGCGAAAGGGGGATGTGCTGCAAGGCGATTAAGTTGGGTAACGCCAGGGTTTTCCCAGT
CACGACGTTGTAAAACGACGGCCAGTGATCAACGTTTGAATTTTGCATAACGTTCACGTGCAATTTCCAG
GGTGCTATTACGCACACGTTCAAAACGTTCTTTATCTTTCTGCCACAGGCTACGAACTACCAGACCACGA
ACGCTGTTAAAAATCAGCCACAGAATATCTTCGGCATCATCACGGCTCAGACCACGGCTCACCAGCACAC
CCAGCCACATATCTTCAACAACAAAACGATTACGTTCAACGGTACGCTGAATACCTTCACGCAGTGCCGG
ATCACGATCTGCTGCAACAATCAGATCCAGGCCGATGCTAAAATCATCATCCAGAAAAAATTCTGCTGCA
TCATCCAGCATCTGCTGAATAACATCATCTTCCGGTTTCAGTTTTGCCAGACGTGCACGGCTACGTTCGG
TAATCTGCTCATACAGCCATTCAAAGGTTGCCAGCAGCAGTTCCAGTTTGGTCGGAAAATGATGGCTCTG
TGCACCACGGCTAACACCGGCTGCACCCGGAACATCTGCAATACGAAAACCTGCATAACCTTTTTCACGC
AGAACACCCAGTGCTGCTGCAATCAGTTTACCCTGGGTTTCCATTGCACGTTCTGCCTGGGTACGACGTT
TCGGGCTCATAAGAATCTCCGTTTGGTATTTACTATGAATATTCCATTGGGCGCTATCATGCCATACCGC
GAAAGGTTTTGCGCCATTCGATGGCGCGCCGCCCCAATTATTGAAGGCCTCCCTAACGGGGGGCCTTTTT
TTGTTTCTGGTCTCCCGCTTAACGATCGTTGGCTGGGATACATATGTCAATGTACCGGAACAAACAGACA
ATCTGGTCTGTTTGTATTATGGAAAATTTTTCTGTATAATAGATTCAACAAACAGACAATCTGGTCTGTT
TGTAAAGCTGTCACCGGATGTGCTTTCCGGTCTGATGAGTCCGTGAGGACGAAACAGCCTCTACAAATAA
TTTTGTTTAAGAACTGGGAAGAGCGCAGATTAAAGAGGAGAAATACTAGATGGCTTCCTCCGAAGACGTT
ATCAAAGAGTTCATGCGTTTCAAAGTTCGTATGGAAGGTTCCGTTAACGGTCACGAGTTCGAAATCGAAG
GTGAAGGTGAAGGTCGTCCGTACGAAGGTACCCAGACCGCTAAACTGAAAGTTACCAAAGGTGGTCCGCT
GCCGTTCGCTTGGGACATCCTGTCCCCGCAGTTCCAGTACGGTTCCAAAGCTTACGTTAAACACCCGGCT
GACATCCCGGACTACCTGAAACTGTCCTTCCCGGAAGGTTTCAAATGGGAACGTGTTATGAACTTCGAAG
ACGGTGGTGTTGTTACCGTTACCCAGGACTCCTCCCTGCAAGACGGTGAGTTCATCTACAAAGTTAAACT
GCGTGGTACCAACTTCCCGTCCGACGGTCCGGTTATGCAGAAAAAAACCATGGGTTGGGAAGCTTCCACC
GAACGTATGTACCCGGAAGACGGTGCTCTGAAAGGTGAAATCAAAATGCGTCTGAAACTGAAAGACGGTG
GTCACTACGACGCTGAAGTTAAAACCACCTACATGGCTAAAAAACCGGTTCAGCTGCCGGGTGCTTACAA
AACCGACATCAAACTGGACATCACCTCCCACAACGAAGACTACACCATCGTTGAACAGTACGAACGTGCT
GAAGGTCGTCACTCCACCGGTGCTTAATAACGCTGATAGTGCTAGTGTAGATCGCGCTTTCCAGTCGGGA
AACCTGTCGTGCCAGCTGCATTAATGAATCGGCCAACGCGCGGGGAGAGGCGGTTTGCGTATTGGGCGCA
TGCATAAAAACTGTTGTAATTCATTAAGCATTCTGCCGACATGGAAGCCATCACAAACGGCATGATGAAC
CTGAATCGCCAGCGGCATCAGCACCTTGTCGCCTTGCGTATAATATTTGCCCATGGACGCACACCGTGGA
AACGGATGAAGGCACGAACCCAGTTGACATAAGCCTGTTCGGTTCGTAAACTGTAATGCAAGTAGCGTAT
GCGCTCACGCAACTGGTCCAGAACCTTGACCGAACGCAGCGGTGGTAACGGCGCAGTGGCGGTTTTCATG
GCTTGTTATGACTGTTTTTTTGTACAGTCTATGCCTCGGGCATCCAAGCAGCAAGCGCGTTACGCCGTGG
GTCGATGTTTGATGTTATGGAGCAGCAACGATGTTACGCAGCAGCAACGATGTTACGCAGCAGGGCAGTC
GCCCTAAAACAAAGTTAGGTGGCTCAAGTATGGGCATCATTCGCACATGTAGGCTCGGCCCTGACCAAGT
CAAATCCATGCGGGCTGCTCTTGATCTTTTCGGTCGTGAGTTCGGAGACGTAGCCACCTACTCCCAACAT
CAGCCGGACTCCGATTACCTCGGGAACTTGCTCCGTAGTAAGACATTCATCGCGCTTGCTGCCTTCGACC
AAGAAGCGGTTGTTGGCGCTCTCGCGGCTTACGTTCTGCCCAAGTTTGAGCAGCCGCGTAGTGAGATCTA
TATCTATGATCTCGCAGTCTCCGGAGAGCACCGGAGGCAGGGCATTGCCACCGCGCTCATCAATCTCCTC
AAGCATGAGGCCAACGCGCTTGGTGCTTATGTGATCTACGTGCAAGCAGATTACGGTGACGATCCCGCAG
TGGCTCTCTATACAAAGTTGGGCATACGGGAAGAAGTGATGCACTTTGATATCGACCCAAGTACCGCCAC
CTAACAATTCGTTCAAGCCGAGATCGGCTTCCCGGCCGCGGAGTTGTTCGGTAAATTGTCACAACGCCGC
A
